>Addgene plasmid #164597 | pBEL2291 | addgene full sequence | sequence record 326631 | Addgene NGS Result
ACCCTCCGGGCCGTTGCTTCGCAACGTTCAAATCCGCTCCCGGCGGATTTGTCCTACTCAGGAGAGCGTT
CACCGACAAACAACAGATAAAACGAAAGGCCCAGTCTTTCGACTGAGCCTTTCGTTTTATTTGATGCCTG
GCAGTTCCCTACTCTCGCATGGGGAGACCCCACACTACCATCGGCGCTACGGCGTTTCACTTCTGAGTTC
GGCATGGGGTCAGGTGGGACCACCGCGCTACTGCCGCCAGGCAAATTCTGTTTTATCAGACCGCTTCTGC
GTTCTGATTTAATCTGTATCAGGCTGAAAATCTTCTCTCATCCGCCAAAACAGCCAAGCTTACAACCATT
CCTCAGACCAGGACCAAAACGAAAAAAGACGCTTTTCAGCGTCTCTTTTCTGGAATTTGGTACCTTAACG
AGGCAGAACATCAGCAGGCAAATTATACAATTTCGCCAGGGTATACACTTTGTCGTTTACCCCCTGAAGC
GTCACATTGTTGCCCTGCTTTTTCGCCAGATCGATAAGATGGAGCAGCAGTGCCAGTCCCCCCGTATCCA
CGCGGGAGACACGGCTAAGATCGATGCAGGTAATCCCCTTCACCGCTTCCTCACGCATTTCCCAAAGCGG
TAGCAAAACGTCCTGATCCAGCTCTCCGGATAACGCCAGCGTGTCACCCGTCTGCATCCAGCTCAGTGAC
TCGCTCATTA
[633 nt withheld, positions 711-1343]
GCGTCGGTTCTCCTGAAATTATTTCGTTGTACCCACAGGTTCAGTGGTTTCATTATTACCTGGCGCAGCA
GCTGGCGCATCGCCACTATTCTTATTGTCATCGCCTTTACTACCGTAAAGGAACTGACCAATGAGATCTT
CCAGCACCATCGCAGACTTAGTGTCCTGAATTGTATCGCCATCCTTCAGGATAGCAGTCCCCAGTTCCGG
GTCTTCAAAACCGACGTTTAATGCCAGATATTGTTCCCCCAGCAGGCCGGAAGTACGAATGCTCAGCGAA
CTGGTATCTGGAATGTGGTTATAACGTTGTTCAATTTCCAGCGTTACGCGCGGCAGATAGGTTTTCGGGT
CCAGCGTAATATCCGCCACCCGACCCACAACAACGCCACCAATACTGACCGGAGAGCGCGCTTTCAGGCC
GCCAATGTTATCGAACGTCGCATAAAGCGTGTAGGTCGGTTCAGTACGTATGGACGTCACGTTCGCCGCC
TTCAGGCAAACAAACAGCGCCGCCAGCAGTGCTGCTAATAAAAACGCACCCACCCAAATTTCATTTTTTT
TCGTTTGCATGAACTCA
[780 nt withheld, positions 1921-2700]
CCCCTGAAAATACAGATTTTCGTGTTGATGCTGATGGTGATGGTGGTGATGCATGAGTGGCTTAACTCCC
TGGTAAAAGATCAGCGTGATAATCGCCGGCAGGATAGCGGAACGGAACAGGCCCGTCAGCTATCCCGTCC
AGAAACTGACGTACGCGCGGATCAGGATTCGCCTGCAACGCCTGGGCACTGCCATGAGCGACAATTTTTT
TGTCCGCCAGGATCCAGGCGTGATCCGCAATACTTAACACTTCCGGCACATCGTGAGAAACCACCACACA
AGTCACGCCCAGCGCGCTGTTCAGCTCAGAAATCAGCTTCACCAGTACGCCCATGGTGATGGGATCTTGC
CCAACAAAAGGTTCATCAAACATGATGAGATCCGGCTCCAGCGCAATCGCACGCGCCAGCGCTGCACGCC
GCGCCATCCCACCGGAAAGTTCAGAAGGCATTAGTTTAGCCGCTCCACGCAGCCCCACGGCCTCCAGCTT
CATCATCACCGTACTATGCAACAATGGCGCGGGAAGTTGGGTATGTTCGCGCAGTGGATAGGCGACGTTG
TCAAATACGTTCATATCAGTGAACAACGCCCCGGACTGAAATAACATGCTCATCCGTTTGCGCACTGTAT
ACAGGCGCGAACGAGACATCGCCGGAATATTCTCACCATCGAAAAGGATCTCACCATGATCTGGTGCGAT
TTGCCCGCCAATCAGACGGAGTAGCGTCGTTTTACCGATGCCCGATGGCCCCATGATCGCCGTGATCTTC
CCTCGCGGCACGGTCAGGGAAATATTATCGAAGATGCAGCGATTGCCACGCGTAAAACTGACATCGCGCA
TATCGACTAAATTCGCCACAGACTGCTCCATAATTCACCCTTCGGCTAGCCCAAAAAAACGGGTATGGAG
AAACAGTAGAGAGTTGCGATAAAAAGCGTCAGGTAGGATCCGCTAATCTTATGGATAAAAATGCTATGGC
ATAGCAAAGTGTGACGCCGTGCAAATAATCAATGTGGACTTTTCTGCCGTGATTATAGACACTTTTGTTA
CGCGTTTTTGTCATGGCTTTGGTCCCGCTTTGTTACAGAATGCTTTTAATAAGCGGGGTTACCGGTTTGG
TTAGCGAGAAGAGCCAGTAAAAGACGCAGTGACGGCAATGTCTGATGCAATATGGACAATTGGTTTCTTC
TCTGAATGGCGGGAGTATGAAAAGTATGGCTGAAGCGCAAAATGATCCCCTGCTGCCGGGATACTCGTTT
AATGCCCATCTGGTGGCGGGTTTAACGCCGATTGAGGCCAACGGTTATCTCGATTTTTTTATCGACCGAC
CGCTGGGAATGAAAGGTTATATTCTCAATCTCACCATTCGCGGTCAGGGGGTGGTGAAAAATCAGGGACG
AGAATTTGTTTGCCGACCGGGTGATATTTTGCTGTTCCCGCCAGGAGAGATTCATCACTACGGTCGTCAT
CCGGAGGCTCGCGAATGGTATCACCAGTGGGTTTACTTTCGTCCGCGCGCCTACTGGCATGAATGGCTTA
ACTGGCCGTCAATATTTGCCAATACGGGGTTCTTTCGCCCGGATGAAGCGCACCAGCCGCATTTCAGCGA
CCTGTTTGGGCAAATCATTAACGCCGGGCAAGGGGAAGGGCGCTATTCGGAGCTGCTGGCGATAAATCTG
CTTGAGCAATTGTTACTGCGGCGCATGGAAGCGATTAACGAGTCGCTCCATCCACCGATGGATAATCGGG
TACGCGAGGCTTGTCAGTACATCAGCGATCACCTGGCAGACAGCAATTTTGATATCGCCAGCGTCGCACA
GCATGTTTGCTTGTCGCCGTCGCGTCTGTCACATCTTTTCCGCCAGCAGTTAGGGATTAGCGTCTTAAGC
TGGCGCGAGGACCAACGTATCAGCCAGGCGAAGCTGCTTTTGAGCACCACCCGGATGCCTATCGCCACCG
TCGGTCGCAATGTTGGTTTTGACGATCAACTCTATTTCTCGCGGGTATTTAAAAAATGCACCGGGGCCAG
CCCGAGCGAGTTCCGTGCCGGTTGTGAAGAAAAAGTGAATGATGTAGCCGTCAAGTTGTCATAATTGGTA
ACGAATCAGACAATTGACGGCTTGACGGAGTAGCATAGGGTTTGCAGAATCCCTGCTTCGTCCATTTGAC
AGGCACATTATGCATCGATGATAAGCTGTCAAACATGAGCAGATCCTCTACGCCGGACGCATCGTGGCCG
GCATCACCGGCGCCACAGGTGCGGTTGCTGGCGCCTATATCGCCGACATCACCGATGGGGAAGATCGGGC
TCGCCACTTCGGGCTCATGAGCGCTTGTTTCGGCGTGGGTATGGTGGCAGGCCCCGTGGCCGGGGGACTG
TTGGGCGCCATCTCCTTCTGCCTCGCGCGTTTCGGTGATGACGGTGAAAACCTCTGACACATGCAGCTCC
CGGAGACGGTCACAGCTTGTCTGTAAGCGGATGCCGGGAGCAGACAAGCCCGTCAGGGCGCGTCAGCGGG
TGTTGGCGGGTGTCGGGGCGCAGCCATGACCCTATGCGGTGTGAAATACCGCACAGATGCGTAAGGAGAA
AATACCGCATCAGGCGCTCTTCCGCTTCCTCGCTCACTGACTCGCTGCGCTCGGTCGTTCGGCTGCGGCG
AGCGGTATCAGCTCACTCAAAGGCGGTAATACGGTTATCCACAGAATCAGGGGATAACGCAGGAAAGAAC
ATGTGAGCAAAAGGCCAGCAAAAGGCCAGGAACCGTAAAAAGGCCGCGTTGCTGGCGTTTTTCCATAGGC
TCCGCCCCCCTGACGAGCATCACAAAAATCGACGCTCAAGTCAGAGGTGGCGAAACCCGACAGGACTATA
AAGATACCAGGCGTTTCCCCCTGGAAGCTCCCTCGTGCGCTCTCCTGTTCCGACCCTGCCGCTTACCGGA
TACCTGTCCGCCTTTCTCCCTTCGGGAAGCGTGGCGCTTTCTCATAGCTCACGCTGTAGGTATCTCAGTT
CGGTGTAGGTCGTTCGCTCCAAGCTGGGCTGTGTGCACGAACCCCCCGTTCAGCCCGACCGCTGCGCCTT
ATCCGGTAACTATCGTCTTGAGTCCAACCCGGTAAGACACGACTTATCGCCACTGGCAGCAGCCACTGGT
AACAGGATTAGCAGAGCGAGGTATGTAGGCGGTGCTACAGAGTTCTTGAAGTGGTGGCCTAACTACGGCT
ACACTAGAAGGACAGTATTTGGTATCTGCGCTCTGCTGAGCCAGTTACCTTCGGAAAAAGAGTTGGTAGC
TCTTGATCCGGCAAACAAACCACCGCTGGTAGCGGTGGTTTTTTTGTTTGCAAGCAGCAGATTACGCGCA
GAAAAAAAGGATCTCAAGAAGATCCTTTGATCTTTTCTACGGGGTCTGACGCTCAGTGGAACGAAAACTC
ACGTTAAGGGATTTTGGTCATGAGATTATCAAAAAGGATCTTCACCTAGATCCTTTTAAATTGTAAACGT
TAATATTTTGTTAAAATTCGCGTTAAATTTTTGTTAAATCAGCTCATTTTTTAACCAATAGGCCGAAATC
GGCAAAATCCCTTATAAATCAAAAGAATAGCCCGAGATAGGGT
[37 nt withheld, positions 6314-6350]
AAAGAACGTGGACTCCAACGTCAAAGG
[141 nt withheld, positions 6378-6518]
G
[125 nt withheld, positions 6520-6644]
AATCAATCTAAAGTATATATGAGTAAACTTGGTCTGACAGTTACCAATGCTTAATCAGTGAGGCACCTAT
CTCAGCGATCTGTCTATTTCGTTCATCCATAGTTGCCTGACTCCCCGTCGTGTAGATAACTACGATACGG
GAGGGCTTACCATCTGGCCCCAGTGCTGCAATGATACCGCGAGACCCACGCTCACCGGCTCCAGATTTAT
CAGCAATAAACCAGCCAGCCGGAAGGGCCGAGCGCAGAAGTGGTCCTGCAACTTTATCCGCCTCCATCCA
GTCTATTAATTGTTGCCGGGAAGCTAGAGTAAGTAGTTCGCCAGTTAATAGTTTGCGCAACGTTGTTGCC
ATTGCTGCAGGCATCGTGGTGTCACGCTCGTCGTTTGGTATGGCTTCATTCAGCTCCGGTTCCCAACGAT
CAAGGCGAGTTACATGATCCCCCATGTTGTGCAAAAAAGCGGTTAGCTCCTTCGGTCCTCCGATCGTTGT
CAGAAGTAAGTTGGCCGCAGTGTTATCACTCATGGTTATGGCAGCACTGCATAATTCTCTTACTGTCATG
CCATCCGTAAGATGCTTTTCTGTGACTGGTGAGTACTCAACCAAGTCATTCTGAGAATAGTGTATGCGGC
GACCGAGTTGCTCTTGCCCGGCGTCAACACGGGATAATACCGCGCCACATAGCAGAACTTTAAAAGTGCT
CATCATTGGAAAACGTTCTTCGGGGCGAAAACTCTCAAGGATCTTACCGCTGTTGAGATCCAGTTCGATG
TAACCCACTCGTGCACCCAACTGATCTTCAGCATCTTTTACTTTCACCAGCGTTTCTGGGTGAGCAAAAA
CAGGAAGGCAAAATGCCGCAAAAAAGGGAATAAGGGCGACACGGAAATGTTGAATACTCATACTCTTCCT
TTTTCAATATTATTGAAGCATTTATCAGGGTTATTGTCTCATGAGCGGATACATATTTGAATGTATTTAG
AAAAATAAACAAAAGAGTTTGTAGAAACGCAAAAAGGCCATCCGTCAGGATGGCCTTCTGCTTAATTTGA
TGCCTGGCAGTTTATGGCGGGCGTCCTGCCCGCC
Features (pLannotate 1.2.2; 18 found; start..end, strand, type, name):
     47..133     -  terminator     rrnB T1 terminator: Escherichia coli rrnB; transcription terminator T1 from the E. coli rrnB gene
    135..250     -  ncRNA          5S rRNA: Accession: RF00001 - 5S ribosomal RNA
    418..708     -  CDS            mlaB: MLAB_ECOLI - Also known as yrbB. Experimental evidence at protein level: Swiss-Prot protein existence level 1. Part of the ABC transporter complex MlaFEDB, which is involved in a phospholipid transport pathway that maintains lipid asymmetry in the outer membrane by retrograde trafficking of phospholipids from the outer membrane to the inner membrane (PubMed:19383799, PubMed:27529189). MlaB plays critical roles in both the assembly and activity of the complex. May act by modulating MlaF structure and stability (PubMed:27529189). From Escherichia coli (strain K12).
    711..1343    -  CDS            mlaC (sequence withheld): MLAC_ECOLI - Also known as yrbC. Experimental evidence at protein level: Swiss-Prot protein existence level 1. Involved in a phospholipid transport pathway that maintains lipid asymmetry in the outer membrane by retrograde trafficking of phospholipids from the outer membrane to the inner membrane. May transfer phospholipid across the periplasmic space and deliver it to the MlaFEDB complex at the inner membrane. From Escherichia coli (strain K12).
   1365..1913    -  CDS            mlaD: MLAD_ECOLI - Also known as yrbD. Experimental evidence at protein level: Swiss-Prot protein existence level 1. Part of the ABC transporter complex MlaFEDB, which is involved in a phospholipid transport pathway that maintains lipid asymmetry in the outer membrane by retrograde trafficking of phospholipids from the outer membrane to the inner membrane (PubMed:19383799, PubMed:27529189). MlaD functions in substrate binding with strong affinity for phospholipids and modulates ATP hydrolytic activity of the complex (PubMed:27529189). From Escherichia coli (strain K12).
   1921..2700    -  CDS            mlaE (sequence withheld): MLAE_ECOLI - Also known as yrbE. Experimental evidence at protein level: Swiss-Prot protein existence level 1. Part of the ABC transporter complex MlaFEDB, which is involved in a phospholipid transport pathway that maintains lipid asymmetry in the outer membrane by retrograde trafficking of phospholipids from the outer membrane to the inner membrane. Probably responsible for the translocation of the substrate across the membrane. From Escherichia coli (strain K12).
   2765..3571    -  CDS            mlaF: MLAF_ECOLI - Also known as yrbF. Experimental evidence at protein level: Swiss-Prot protein existence level 1. Part of the ABC transporter complex MlaFEDB, which is involved in a phospholipid transport pathway that maintains lipid asymmetry in the outer membrane by retrograde trafficking of phospholipids from the outer membrane to the inner membrane. Responsible for energy coupling to the transport system. From Escherichia coli (strain K12).
   3605..3889    -  promoter       araBAD promoter: araBAD; promoter of the L-arabinose operon of E. coli; the araC regulatory gene is transcribed in the opposite direction (Guzman et al., 1995)
   3916..4794    +  CDS            araC: L-arabinose regulatory protein; araC
   4884..4902    -  promoter       tet promoter (fragment): E. coli promoter for tetracycline efflux protein gene
   4912..5097    +  CDS            TcR (fragment): tetracycline efflux protein; tet; confers resistance to tetracycline
   5098..5137    +  CDS            rop (fragment): Rop protein, which maintains plasmids at low copy number; rop
   5253..5304    +  misc_feature   bom (fragment): basis of mobility region from pBR322
   5490..6077    -  rep_origin     ori: high-copy-number ColE1/pMB1/pBR322/pUC origin of replication
   6263..6643    -  rep_origin     M13 ori (sequence partly withheld): M13 bacteriophage origin of replication; arrow indicates direction of (+) strand synthesis
   6685..7545    -  CDS            AmpR: β-lactamase; bla; confers resistance to ampicillin, carbenicillin, and related antibiotics
   7546..7637    -  promoter       AmpR promoter: bla
   7656..7683    -  terminator     rrnB T2 terminator: transcription terminator T2 from the E. coli rrnB gene
