[The description below was written by a language model from this plasmid's Addgene catalogue record and pLannotate feature annotations shown in this document.]
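Description:
pBEL2291 is a bacterial expression plasmid built on the pBAD-His backbone that carries the E. coli mlaFEDCB operon with a point mutation in MlaD, and it is intended as a complementation construct for testing the MlaD Ile12Phe variant. It replicates in E. coli from a high-copy ColE1/pMB1-type origin and is selected with ampicillin through the bla (AmpR) gene and its own promoter. An M13 phage origin is also present. Short remnants of the tetracycline resistance gene and its promoter, rop and the bom region are annotated; these are fragments rather than complete elements and are presumably left over from the pBR322-derived backbone.

The payload is a single polycistronic cassette, assembled by Gibson cloning, in which mlaF, mlaE, mlaD, mlaC and mlaB lie in their operon order downstream of the araBAD promoter. The divergently transcribed araC gene encodes the regulator that makes this promoter responsive to L-arabinose. Transcription ends in the rrnB region, where a T1 terminator and adjacent 5S rRNA sequence are annotated. According to the catalogue entry, MlaE carries a 6xHis tag, although the feature table does not annotate the tag separately, and MlaD carries the I12F substitution.

MlaF, MlaE, MlaD and MlaB form the inner membrane ABC transporter complex of the Mla phospholipid trafficking pathway, which maintains outer membrane lipid asymmetry, while MlaC is a periplasmic component thought to shuttle lipid. Supplying the whole operon from a plasmid allows the mutant MlaD to be assessed for function alongside its partner proteins. The record does not state the recipient strain or the phenotype assayed.
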