Addgene plasmid #164597: pBEL2291
Purpose: Complementation plasmid for MlaD (I12F)
Depositing lab: Gira Bhabha & Damian Ekiert. Depositing organization: NYU Grossman School of Medicine. Publication: Structure of bacterial phospholipid transporter MlaFEDB with substrate bound. Coudray N, Isom GL, MacRae MR, Saiduddin MN, Bhabha G, Ekiert DC. Elife. 2020 Nov 25;9. pii: 62518. doi: 10.7554/eLife.62518. PubMed 33236984.
Backbone
  Vector backbone: pBAD-His
  Vector type: Bacterial Expression
Growth in bacteria
  Bacterial resistance: Ampicillin, 100 μg/mL
  Growth temperature: 37°C
  Growth strain: DH5alpha
  Copy number: High Copy
Gene/Insert
  Gene/Insert name: MlaFEDCB
  Species: E. coli
  Mutation: MlaF-(6xHis-MlaE)-MlaD(Ile12Phe)-MlaC-MlaB
  Cloning method: Gibson Cloning
Terms and licenses: Academic/Nonprofit Terms; Industry Terms: Not Available to Industry
How to cite: pBEL2291 was a gift from Gira Bhabha & Damian Ekiert (Addgene plasmid # 164597 ; http://n2t.net/addgene:164597 ; RRID:Addgene_164597)
